>Addgene plasmid #233317 | DEXsynth:ccdb-eGFP + RUBY | addgene full sequence | sequence record 464455 | Addgene NGS Result
AGCAAGACGTAGCCCAGCGCGTCGGCCGCCATGCCGGCGATAATGGCCTGCTTCTCGCCGAAACGTTTGG
TGGCGGGACCAGTGACGAAGGCTTGAGCGAGGGCGTGCAAGATTCCGAATACCGCAAGCGACAGGCCGAT
CATCGTCGCGCTCCAGCGAAAGCGGTCCTCGCCGAAAATGACCCAGAGCGCTGCCGGCACCTGTCCTACG
AGTTGCATGATAAAGAAGACAGTCATAAGTGCGGCGACGATAGTCATGCCCCGCGCCCACCGGAAGGAGC
TGACTGGGTTGAAGGCTCTCAAGGGCATCGGTCGACGCTCTCCCTTATGCGACTCCTGCATTAGGAAGCA
GCCCAGTAGTAGGTTGAGGCCGTTGAGCACCGCCGCCGCAAGGAATGGTGCATGCAAGGAGATGGCGCCC
AACAGTCCCCCGGCCACGGGGCCTGCCACCATACCCACGCCGAAACAAGCGCTCATGAGCCCGAAGTGGC
GAGCCCGATCTTCCCCATCGGTGATGTCGGCGATATAGGCGCCAGCAACCGCACCTGTGGCGCCGGTGAT
GCCGGCCACGATGCGTCCGGCGTAGAGGATCCACAGGACGGGTGTGGTCGCCATGATCGCGTAGTCGATA
GTGGCTCCAAGTAGCGAAGCGAGCAGGACTGGGCGGCGGCCAAAGCGGTCGGACAGTGCTCCGAGAACGG
GTGCGCATAGAAATTGCATCAACGCATATAGCGCTAGCAGCACGCCATAGTGACTGGCGATGCTGTCGGA
ATGGACGATATCCCGCAAGAGGCCCGGCAGTACCGGCATAACCAAGCCTATGCCTACAGCATCCAGGGTG
ACGGTGCCGAGGATGACGATGAGCGCATTGTTAGATTTCATACACGGTGCCTGACTGCGTTAGCAATTTA
ACTGTGATAAACTACCGCATTAAAGCTTATCGATGATAAGATGTCAAACATGAGAATTCTTGAAAATATT
GCGCTGCCATTTTTGGGGTGAGGCCGTTCGCGGCCGAGGGGCGCAGCCCCTGGGGGGATGGGAGCTCGGT
GCCTTGATGTGGGCGCCGGCGGTCGAGTGGCGACGGCGCGGCTTGTCCGCGCCCTGGTAGATTGCCTGGC
CGTAGGCCAGCCATTTTTGAGCGGCCAGCGGCCGCGATAGGCCGACGCGAAGCGGCGGGGCGTAGGGAGC
GCAGCGACCGAAGGGTAGGCGCTTTTTGCAGCTCTTCGGCTGTGCGCTGGCCAGACAGTTATGCACAGGC
CAGGCGGGTTTTAAGAGTTTTAATAAGTTTTAAAGAGTTTTAGGCGGAAAAATCGCCTTTTTTCTCTTTT
ATATCAGTCACTTACATGTGTGACCGGTTCCCAATGTACGGCTTTGGGTTCCCAATGTACGGGTTCCGGT
TCCCAATGTACGGCTTTGGGTTCCCAATGTACGTGCTATCCACAGGAAAGAAGCTTTTTCGACCTTTTTC
CCCTGCTAGGGCAATTTGCCCTAGCATCTGCTCCGTACATTAGGAACCGGCGGATGCTTCGCCCTCGATC
AGGTTGCGGTAGCGCATGACTAGGATCGGGCCAGCCTGCCCCGCCTCCTCCTTCAAATCGTACTCCGGCA
GGTCATTTGACCCGATCAGCTTGCGCACGGTGAAACAGAACTTCTTGAACTCTCCGGCGCTGCCACTGCG
TTCGTAGATCGTCTTGAACAACCATCTGGCTTCTGCCTTGCCTGCGGCGCGGCGTGCCAGGCGGTAGAGA
AAACGGCCGATGCCGGGATCGATCAAAAAGTAATCGGGGTGAACCGTCAGCACGTCCGGGTTCTTGCCTT
CTGTGATCTCGCGGTACATCCAATCAGCTAGCTCGATCTCGATGTACTCCGGCCGCCCGGTTTCGCTCTT
TACGATCTTGTAGCGGCTAATCAAGGCTTCACCCTCGGATACCGTCACCAGGCGGCCGTTCTTGGCCTTC
TTCGTACGCTGCATGGCAACGTGCGTGGTGTTTAACCGAATGCAGGTTTCTACCAGGTCGTCTTTCTGCT
TTCCGCCATCGGCTCGCCGGCAGAACTTGAGTACGTCCGCAACGTGTGGACGGAACACGCGGCCGGGCTT
GTCTCCCTTCCCTTCCCGGTATCGGTTCATGGATTCGGTTAGATGGGAAACCGCCATCAGTACCAGGTCG
TAATCCCACACACTGGCCATGCCGGCCGGCCCTGCGGAAACCTCTACGTGCCCGTCTGGAAGCTCGTAGC
GGATCACCTCGCCAGCTCGTCGGTCACGCTTCGACAGACGGAAAACGGCCACGTCCATGATGCTGCGACT
ATCGCGGGTGCCCACGTCATAGAGCATCGGAACGAAAAAATCTGGTTGCTCGTCGCCCTTGGGCGGCTTC
CTAATCGACGACGCACCGGCTGCCGGCGGTTGCCGGGATTCTTTGCGGATTCGATCAGCGGCCGCTTGCC
ACGATTCACCGGGGCGTGCTTCTGCCTCGATGCGTTGCCGCTGGGCGGCCTGCGCGGCCTTCAACTTCTC
CACCAGGTCATCACCCAGCGCCGCGCCGATTTGTACCGGGCCGGATGGTTTGCGACCGCTCACGCCGATT
CCTCGGGCTTGGGGGTTCCAGTGCCATTGCAGGGCCGGCAGACAACCCAGCCGCTTACGCCTGGCCAACC
GCCCGTTCCTCCACACATGGGGCATTCCACGGCGTCGGTGCCTGGTTGTTCTTGATTTTCCATGCCGCCT
CCTTTAGCCGCTAAAATTCATCTACTCATTTATTCATTTGCTCATTTACTCTGGTAGCTGCGCGATGTAT
TCAGATAGCAGCTCGGTAATGGTCTTGCCTTGGCGTACCGCGTACATCTTCAGCTTGGTGTGATCCTCCG
CCGGCAACTGAAAGTTGACCCGCTTCATGGCTGGCGTGTCTGCCAGGCTGGCCAACGTTGCAGCCTTGCT
GCTGCGTGCGCTCGGACGGCCGGCACTTAGCGTGTTTGTGCTTTTGCTCATTTTCTCTTTACCTCATTAA
CTCAAATGAGTTTTGATTTAATTTCAGCGGCCAGCGCCTGGACCTCGCGGGCAGCGTCGCCCTCGGGTTC
TGATTCAAGAACGGTTGTGCCGGCGGCGGCAGTGCCTGGGTAGCTCACGCGCTGCGTGATACGGGACTCA
AGAATGGGCAGCTCGTACCCGGCCAGCGCCTCGGCAACCTCACCGCCGATGCGCGTGCCTTTGATCGCCC
GCGACACGACAAAGGCCGCTTGTAGCCTTCCATCCGTGACCTCAATGCGCTGCTTAACCAGCTCCACCAG
GTCGGCGGTGGCCCATATGTCGTAAGGGCTTGGCTGCACCGGAATCAGCACGAAGTCGGCTGCCTTGATC
GCGGACACAGCCAAGTCCGCCGCCTGGGGCGCTCCGTCGATCACTACGAAGTCGCGCCGGCCGATGGCCT
TCACGTCGCGGTCAATCGTCGGGCGGTCGATGCCGACAACGGTTAGCGGTTGATCTTCCCGCACGGCCGC
CCAATCGCGGGCACTGCCCTGGGGATCGGAATCGACTAACAGAACATCGGCCCCGGCGAGTTGCAGGGCG
CGGGCTAGATGGGTTGCGATGGTCGTCTTGCCTGACCCGCCTTTCTGGTTAAGTACAGCGATAACCTTCA
TGCGTTCCCCTTGCGTATTTGTTTATTTACTCATCGCATCATATACGCAGCGACCGCATGACGCAAGCTG
TTTTACTCAAATACACATCACCTTTTTAGACGGCGGCGCTCGGTTTCTTCAGCGGCCAAGCTGGCCGGCC
AGGCCGCCAGCTTGGCATCAGACAAACCGGCCAGGATTTCATGCAGCCGCACGGCTGATGGGCTGCCTGT
ATCGAGTGGTGATTTTGTGCCGAGCTGCCGGTCGGGGAGCTGTTGGCTGGCTGGTGGCAGGATATATTGT
GGTGTAAACAAATTGACGCTTAGACAACTTAATAACACATTGCGGACGTTTTTAATGTACTGGGGTGGAT
GCAGTGGGCCCCACTCTGTGGAAGACAATGCCTCCGGAGTAACAGATAAAGCGAAGCTTGAAGGTGCATG
TGACTCCGTCAAGATTACGAAACCGCCAACTACCACGCAAATTGCAATTCTCAATTTCCTAGAAGGACTC
TCCGAAAATGCATCCAATACCAAATATTACCCGTGTCATAGGCACCAAGTGACACCATACATGAACACGC
GTCACAATATGACTGGAGAAGGGTTCCACACCTTATGCTATAAAACGCCCCACACCCCTCCTCCTTCCTT
CGCAGTTCAATTCCAATATATTCCATTCTCTCTGTGTATTTCCCTACCTCTCCCTTCAAGGTTAGTCGAT
TTCTTCTGTTTTTCTTCTTCGTTCTTTCCATGAATTGTGTATGTTCTTTGATCAATACGATGTTGATTTG
ATTGTGTTTTGTTTGGTTTCATCGATCTTCAATTTTCATAATCAGATTCAGCTTTTATTATCTTTACAAC
AACGTCCTTAATTTGATGATTCTTTAATCGTAGATTTGCTCTAATTAGAGCTTTTTCATGTCAGATCCCT
TTACAACAAGCCTTAATTGTTGATTCATTAATCGTAGATTAGGGCTTTTTTCATTGATTACTTCAGATCC
GTTAAACGTAACCATAGATCAGGGCTTTTTCATGAATTACTTCAGATCCGTTAAACAACAGCCTTATTTT
TTATACTTCTGTGGTTTTTCAAGAAATTGTTCAGATCCGTTGACAAAAAGCCTTATTCGTTGATTCTATA
TCGTTTTTCGAGAGATATTGCTCAGATCTGTTAGCAACTGCCTTGTTTGTTGATTCTATTGCCGTGGATT
AGGGTTTTTTTTCACGAGATTGCTTCAGATCCGTACTTAAGATTACGTAATGGATTTTGATTCTGATTTA
TCTGTGATTGTTGACTCGACAGCGGCCGCACCGGCGCGCCATGGCAGATCCAATGAAGCTACTGTCTTCT
ATCGAACAAGCATGCGATATTTGCCGACTTAAAAAGCTCAAGTGCTCCAAAGAAAAACCGAAGTGCGCCA
AGTGTCTGAAGAACAACTGGGAGTGTCGCTACTCTCCCAAAACCAAAAGATCTCCGCTGACTAGGGCACA
TCTGACAGAAGTGGAATCAAGGCTAGAAAGACTGGAACAGCTATTTCTACTGATTTTTCCAAGGTCGAGC
GCCCCCCCGACCGATGTCAGCCTGGGGGACGAGCTCCACTTAGACGGCGAGGACGTGGCGATGGCGCATG
CCGACGCGCTAGACGATTTCGATCTGGACATGTTGGGGGACGGGGATTCCCCGGGTCCGGGATTTACCCC
CCACGACTCCGCCCCCTACGGCGCTCTGGATATGGCCGACTTCGAGTTTGAGCAGATGTTTACCGATGCC
CTTGGAATTGACGAGTACGGTGGGGATCCAATTCAGCAAGCCACTGCAGGAGTCTCACAAGACACTTCGG
AAAATCCTAACAAAACAATAGTTCCTGCTGCATTACCACAGCTCACCCCTACCTTGGTGTCACTGCTGGA
GGTGATTGAACCCGAGGTGTTGTATGCAGGATATGATAGCTCTGTTCCAGATTCAGCATGGAGAATTATG
ACCACACTCAACATGTTAGGTGGGCGTCAAGTGATTGCAGCAGTGAAATGGGCAAAGGCGATACCAGGCT
TCAGAAACTTACACCTGGATGACCAAATGACCCTGCTACAGTACTCATGGATGTTTCTCATGGCATTTGC
CCTGGGTTGGAGATCATACAGACAATCAAGTGGAAACCTGCTCTGCTTTGCTCCTGATCTGATTATTAAT
GAGCAGAGAATGTCTCTACCCTGCATGTATGACCAATGTAAACACATGCTGTTTGTCTCCTCTGAATTAC
AAAGATTGCAGGTATCCTATGAAGAGTATCTCTGTATGAAAACCTTACTGCTTCTCTCCTCAGTTCCTAA
GGAAGGTCTGAAGAGCCAAGAGTTATTTGATGAGATTCGAATGACTTATATCAAAGAGCTAGGAAAAGCC
ATCGTCAAAAGGGAAGGGAACTCCAGTCAGAACTGGCAACGGTTTTACCAACTGACAAAGCTTCTGGACT
CCATGCATGAGGTGGTTGAGAATCTCCTTACCTACTGCTTCCAGACATTTTTGGATAAGACCATGAGTAT
TGAATTCCCAGAGATGTTAGCTGAAATCATCACTAATCAGATACCAAAATATTCAAATGGAAATATCAAA
AAGCTTCTGTTTCATCAAAAATGACTCGACCTAACTGAGTAAGCTAGCTTGTTCGAGTATTATGGCATTG
GGAAAACTGTTTTTCTTGTACCATTTGTTGTGCTTGTAATTTACTGTGTTTTTTATTCGGTTTTCGCTAT
CGAACTGTGAAATGGAAATGGATGGAGAAGAGTTAATGAATGATATGGTCCTTTTGTTCATTCTCAAATT
AATATTATTTGTTTTTTCTCTTATTTGTTGTGTGTTGAATTTGAAATTATAAGAGATATGCAAACATTTT
GTTTTGAGTAAAAATGTGTCAAATCGTGGCCTCTAATGACCGAAGTTAATATGAGGAGTAAAACACTAGA
TCCCCAAACAAGCTTGAAACTGAAGGCGGGAAACGACAATCTGATCATGAGCGGAGAATTAAGGGAGTCA
CGTTATGACCCCCGCCGATGACGCGGGACAAGCCGTTTTACGTTTGGAACTGACATATGAAAATATTTTT
TAATGCATTTTATGACTTGCCAATTGATTGACAACATGCATCAATCCGCGGTTATGACTCTCTTAAGAGA
GTCATGAATTCGAGCGGGAATTGATCCCCCCTCGACAGCTTGCATGCCGGTCGACTCTAGAGGATCCGGG
TGACAGCCCTCCGACGGGTGACAGCCCTCCGACGGGTGACAGCCCTCCGAATTCTAGAGGATCCGGGTGA
CAGCCCTCCGACGGGTGACAGCCCTCCGACGGGTGACAGCCCTCCGAATTCGAGCTCAGTACCCGGGGAT
CTGTCGACCTCGATCGAGATCTTCGCAAGACCCTTCCTCTATATAAGGAAGTTCATTTCATTTGGAGAGG
ACACGCTGAAGCTAGTCGACTCTAGCCTCGAATCCTTAGGTACCACAAGTTTGTACAAAAAAGCTGAACG
AGAAACGTAAAATGATATAAATATCAATATATTAAATTAGATTTTGCATAAAAAACAGACTACATAATAC
TGTAAAACACAACATATCCAGTCACTATGGCGGCCGCATTAGGCACCCCAGGCTTTACACTTTATGCTTC
CGGCTCGTATAATGTGTGGATTTTGAGTTAGGATCCGTCGAGATTTTCAGGAGCTAAGGAAGCTAAAATG
GAGAAAAAAATCACTGGATATACCACCGTTGATATATCCCAATGGCATCGTAAAGAACATTTTGAGGCAT
TTCAGTCAGTTGCTCAATGTACCTATAACCAGACCGTTCAGCTGGATATTACGGCCTTTTTAAAGACCGT
AAAGAAAAATAAGCACAAGTTTTATCCGGCCTTTATTCACATTCTTGCCCGCCTGATGAATGCTCATCCG
GAATTCCGTATGGCAATGAAAGACGGTGAGCTGGTGATATGGGATAGTGTTCACCCTTGTTACACCGTTT
TCCATGAGCAAACTGAAACGTTTTCATCGCTCTGGAGTGAATACCACGACGATTTCCGGCAGTTTCTACA
CATATATTCGCAAGATGTGGCGTGTTACGGTGAAAACCTGGCCTATTTCCCTAAAGGGTTTATTGAGAAT
ATGTTTTTCGTCTCAGCCAATCCCTGGGTGAGTTTCACCAGTTTTGATTTAAACGTGGCCAATATGGACA
ACTTCTTCGCCCCCGTTTTCACCATGGGCAAATATTATACGCAAGGCGACAAGGTGCTGATGCCGCTGGC
GATTCAGGTTCATCATGCCGTTTGTGATGGCTTCCATGTCGGCAGAATGCTTAATGAATTACAACAGTAC
TGCGATGAGTGGCAGGGCGGGGCGTAAACGCGTGGATCCGGCTTACTAAAAGCCAGATAACAGTATGCGT
ATTTGCGCGCTGATTTTTGCGGTATAAGAATATATACTGATATGTATACCCGAAGTATGTCAAAAAGAGG
TATGCTATGAAGCAGCGTATTACAGTGACAGTTGACAGCGACAGCTATCAGTTGCTCAAGGCATATATGA
TGTCAATATCTCCGGTCTGGTAAGCACAACCATGCAGAATGAAGCCCGTCGTCTGCGTGCCGAACGCTGG
AAAGCGGAAAATCAGGAAGGGATGGCTGAGGTCGCCCGGTTTATTGAAATGAACGGCTCTTTTGCTGACG
AGAACAGGGGCTGGTGAAATGCAGTTTAAGGTTTACACCTATAAAAGAGAGAGCCGTTATCGTCTGTTTG
TGGATGTACAGAGTGATATTATTGACACGCCCGGGCGACGGATGGTGATCCCCCTGGCCAGTGCACGTCT
GCTGTCAGATAAAGTCTCCCGTGAACTTTACCCGGTGGTGCATATCGGGGATGAAAGCTGGCGCATGATG
ACCACCGATATGGCCAGTGTGCCGGTCTCCGTTATCGGGGAAGAAGTGGCTGATCTCAGCCACCGCGAAA
ATGACATCAAAAACGCCATTAACCTGATGTTCTGGGGAATATAAATGTCAGGCTCCCTTATACACAGCCA
GTCTGCAGGTCGACCATAGTGACTGGATATGTTGTGTTTTACAGTATTATGTAGTCTGTTTTTTATGCAA
AATCTAATTTAATATATTGATATTTATATCATTTTACGTTTCTCGTTCAGCTTTCTTGTACAAAGTGGTG
ATATCAATGGTGAGCAAGGGCGAGGAGCTGTTCACCGGGGTGGTGCCCATCCTGGTCGAGCTGGACGGCG
ACGTAAACGGCCACAAGTTCAGCGTGTCCGGCGAGGGCGAGGGCGATGCCACCTACGGCAAGCTGACCCT
GAAGTTCATCTGCACCACCGGCAAGCTGCCCGTGCCCTGGCCCACCCTCGTGACCACCCTGACCTACGGC
GTGCAGTGCTTCAGCCGCTACCCCGACCACATGAAGCAGCACGACTTCTTCAAGTCCGCCATGCCCGAAG
GCTACGTCCAGGAGCGCACCATCTTCTTCAAGGACGACGGCAACTACAAGACCCGCGCCGAGGTGAAGTT
CGAGGGCGACACCCTGGTGAACCGCATCGAGCTGAAGGGCATCGACTTCAAGGAGGACGGCAACATCCTG
GGGCACAAGCTGGAGTACAACTACAACAGCCACAACGTCTATATCATGGCCGACAAGCAGAAGAACGGCA
TCAAGGTGAACTTCAAGATCCGCCACAACATCGAGGACGGCAGCGTGCAGCTCGCCGACCACTACCAGCA
GAACACCCCCATCGGCGACGGCCCCGTGCTGCTGCCCGACAACCACTACCTGAGCACCCAGTCCGCCCTG
AGCAAAGACCCCAACGAGAAGCGCGATCACATGGTCCTGCTGGAGTTCGTGACCGCCGCCGGGATCACTC
TCGGCATGGACGAGCTGTACAAGTAACCTAGGTTCGGTTCGAGTATTATGGCATTGGGAAAACTGTTTTT
CTTGTACCATTTGTTGTGCTTGTAATTTACTGTGTTTTTTATTCGGTTTTCGCTATCGAACTGTGAAATG
GAAATGGATGGAGAAGAGTTAATGAATGATATGGTCCTTTTGTTCATTCTCAAATTAATATTATTTGTTT
TTTCTCTTATTTGTTGTGTGTTGAATTTGAAATTATAAGAGATATGCAAACATTTTGTTTTGAGTAAAAA
TGTGTCAAATCAAGGTTCCAGAAGGTAATTATCCAAGATGTAGCATCAAGAATCCAATGTTTACGGGAAA
AACTATGGAAGTATTATGTGAGCTCAGCAAGAAGCAGATCAATATGCGGCACATATGCAACCTATGTTCA
AAAATGAAGAATGTACAGATACAAGATCCTATACTGCCAGAATACGAAGAAGAATACGTAGAAATTGAAA
AAGAAGAACCAGGCGAAGAAAAGAATCTTGAAGACGTAAGCACTGACGACAACAATGAAAAGAAGAAGAT
AAGGTCGGTGATTGTGAAAGAGACATAGAGGACACATGTAAGGTGGAAAATGTAAGGGCGGAAAGTAACC
TTATCACAAAGGAATCTTATCCCCCACTACTTATCCTTTTATATTTTTCCGTGTCATTTTTGCCCTTGAG
TTTTCCTATATAAGGAACCAAGTTCGGCATTTGTGAAAACAAGAAAAAATTTGGTGTAAGCTATTTTCTT
TGAAGTACTGAGGATACAACTTCAGAGAAATTTGTAAGTTTGTGATCCGCAAATGGATCATGCGACCCTC
GCCATGATCCTCGCGATCTGGTTCATCAGCTTCCACTTCATCAAGCTGCTGTTCTCCCAGCAGACCACCA
AGCTGCTTCCGCCAGGACCAAAGCCGCTTCCGATCATCGGCAACATCCTTGAGGTGGGCAAGAAGCCGCA
TCGGTCCTTCGCCAACCTCGCCAAGATTCACGGCCCACTCATTTCCCTCAGACTCGGCTCTGTGACCACC
ATCGTTGTGTCCTCTGCCGACGTGGCCAAAGAGATGTTCCTCAAGAAGGATCACCCGCTCTCCAACCGCA
CGATCCCGAATAGTGTTACAGCCGGCGACCACCACAAGCTCACCATGTCTTGGCTCCCGGTGTCTCCGAA
GTGGCGCAACTTCCGCAAGATTACCGCCGTGCATCTGCTCTCCCCACAGAGACTCGATGCCTGCCAGACA
TTCAGGCACGCCAAGGTGCAGCAGCTCTACGAGTACGTTCAAGAGTGCGCCCAGAAAGGCCAGGCCGTGG
ATATTGGCAAGGCCGCCTTTACGACCAGCCTCAACCTCCTCAGCAAGCTGTTCTTCAGCGTCGAGCTGGC
GCACCACAAGTCCCATACCAGCCAAGAGTTCAAAGAGCTGATCTGGAACATCATGGAAGATATAGGCAAG
CCGAACTACGCCGACTACTTCCCGATTCTCGGCTGCGTTGACCCATCTGGCATTAGAAGAAGGCTCGCCT
GCTCCTTCGACAAGCTGATCGCCGTGTTCCAGGGCATCATCTGCGAGAGACTCGCCCCAGATTCCTCCAC
CACAACTACCACCACCACCGACGACGTGCTCGATGTGCTCCTCCAGCTGTTCAAGCAGAACGAGCTGACG
ATGGGCGAGATCAACCACCTCCTCGTGGACATCTTCGACGCCGGCACCGATACCACATCCTCCACATTCG
AGTGGGTGATGACCGAGCTGATCCGCAATCCAGAGATGATGGAAAAGGCCCAAGAGGAAATCAAGCAGGT
CCTCGGCAAGGACAAGCAGATCCAAGAGTCCGACATCATCAACCTGCCGTACCTCCAGGCGATCATCAAA
GAGACACTCCGCCTCCATCCGCCGACCGTGTTCTTGCTCCCAAGAAAGGCCGACACCGATGTCGAGCTGT
ACGGCTACATCGTGCCGAAGGATGCCCAGATCCTCGTGAACCTCTGGGCCATTGGCAGGGACCCAAACGC
CTGGCAGAACGCCGATATTTTCAGCCCAGAGCGCTTCATCGGCTGCGAGATCGATGTTAAGGGCCGCGAT
TTCGGCCTCCTTCCATTTGGCGCTGGCCGCAGAATTTGCCCAGGCATGAATCTCGCCATCAGGATGCTCA
CCCTCATGCTCGCCACACTCCTCCAGTTCTTCAACTGGAAGCTCGAAGGCGACATCTCCCCGAAGGACCT
CGACATGGACGAGAAGTTCGGCATTGCGCTCCAAAAGACCAAGCCGCTCAAGCTCATCCCGATTCCGCGC
TACGGTAGCGGAGCTACCAATTTTAGCCTCCTTAAGCAGGCAGGTGATGTAGAAGAGAACCCCGGGCCTA
TGAAGATGATGAACGGCGAGGACGCCAACGACCAGATGATCAAAGAGTCCTTCTTCATCACCCACGGCAA
CCCGATCCTCACCGTCGAGGATACACATCCGCTCAGGCCGTTCTTCGAGACATGGCGCGAGAAGATTTTC
TCCAAGAAGCCGAAGGCCATCCTCATCATCTCCGGCCACTGGGAGACAGTGAAGCCAACCGTGAACGCCG
TGCACATCAACGACACCATCCACGACTTCGACGACTACCCAGCCGCCATGTACCAGTTCAAGTACCCAGC
TCCAGGCGAGCCAGAGCTTGCGAGAAAGGTGGAAGAGATCCTCAAGAAGTCCGGGTTCGAGACAGCCGAG
ACAGACCAAAAGAGGGGCCTTGATCACGGCGCCTGGGTTCCACTCATGCTCATGTATCCAGAGGCGGACA
TCCCGGTGTGCCAGCTCTCAGTTCAGCCACATCTCGACGGCACCTACCACTACAATCTCGGCAGAGCCCT
CGCGCCGCTCAAGAATGATGGCGTGCTCATTATTGGCTCCGGCAGCGCCACACATCCACTCGATGAGACA
CCGCACTACTTCGATGGTGTTGCCCCTTGGGCCGCTGCCTTCGATTCTTGGCTTAGGAAGGCCCTCATCA
ACGGCCGCTTCGAGGAAGTGAACATCTACGAGAGCAAGGCCCCGAACTGGAAGCTCGCCCATCCATTTCC
AGAGCACTTCTACCCGCTCCACGTTGTGCTCGGCGCTGCTGGTGAAAAGTGGAAGGCCGAGCTGATCCAC
TCCTCCTGGGATCATGGCACACTTTGCCACGGCTCCTACAAGTTCACCTCCGCCGGATCCGGAGCAACCA
ACTTTAGCCTGCTCAAGCAAGCAGGAGATGTTGAGGAAAATCCTGGCCCCATGACCGCCATCAAGATGAA
CACCAACGGCGAGGGCGAGACACAGCACATCCTCATGATCCCGTTCATGGCGCAGGGCCACCTCAGGCCA
TTTCTCGAACTCGCCATGTTCCTCTACAAGCGCTCCCACGTGATCATCACCCTGCTCACAACTCCGCTCA
ATGCCGGCTTCCTCAGGCACCTCCTTCACCACCATTCCTACTCCTCCAGCGGCATCAGGATCGTCGAGCT
GCCATTCAACTCCACCAACCACGGACTCCCACCGGGCATCGAGAACACCGATAAGCTCACACTCCCGCTC
GTGGTGTCCCTCTTCCATTCCACCATCAGCCTCGATCCGCACCTCCGCGATTACATCTCCAGGCATTTCA
GCCCAGCCAGGCCACCACTCTGCGTGATCCATGATGTGTTCCTCGGCTGGGTTGACCAGGTGGCCAAGGA
TGTGGGCTCTACAGGCGTGGTGTTCACAACAGGCGGCGCTTATGGCACATCCGCCTACGTGTCCATCTGG
AACGATCTCCCGCACCAGAACTACTCCGACGACCAAGAGTTCCCGCTGCCAGGCTTCCCAGAGAACCATA
AGTTCCGCAGGTCCCAGCTCCATCGGTTCCTCAGATATGCCGACGGCTCCGACGATTGGTCCAAGTATTT
CCAGCCGCAGCTCCGCCAGTCCATGAAGTCTTTTGGCTGGCTCTGCAACTCCGTGGAAGAGATCGAGACA
CTCGGCTTCTCCATCCTCCGCAACTACACCAAGCTGCCGATCTGGGGCATCGGCCCACTTATTGCTTCCC
CAGTGCAGCACTCCTCCTCCGACAACAATTCAACAGGCGCCGAGTTCGTGCAGTGGCTCAGCCTCAAAGA
GCCGGACTCCGTCCTCTACATCTCCTTCGGCTCCCAGAACACGATCAGCCCGACGCAGATGATGGAACTC
GCTGCTGGCCTTGAGTCCTCCGAGAAGCCATTCCTCTGGGTGATCAGAGCCCCGTTCGGCTTCGACATCA
ACGAAGAGATGCGCCCAGAGTGGCTGCCAGAGGGCTTTGAGGAACGCATGAAGGTGAAGAAACAGGGCAA
GCTCGTGTACAAGCTCGGCCCGCAGCTTGAGATCCTCAACCATGAATCCATCGGCGGCTTTCTCACCCAC
TGCGGATGGAACAGCATCCTTGAGTCTCTTCGCGAGGGCGTTCCGATGCTTGGATGGCCACTTGCTGCCG
AGCAGGCCTACAACCTCAAGTACCTCGAAGATGAGATGGGCGTCGCGGTTGAGCTTGCTAGAGGCCTCGA
AGGCGAGATCTCCAAAGAGAAGGTCAAGCGCATCGTCGAGATGATCCTTGAGCGCAACGAGGGCTCCAAA
GGCTGGGAGATGAAGAATCGCGCCGTGGAAATGGGCAAAAAGCTCAAGGACGCCGTGAACGAGGAAAAAG
AGCTGAAGGGCTCCTCCGTGAAGGCGATCGACGATTTCCTCGACGCCGTCATGCAGGCCAAACTTGAGCC
AAGCCTCCAGTGATAGTGAGATGTGCAGATCGTTCAAACATTTGGCAATAAAGTTTCTTAAGATTGAATC
CTGTTGCCGGTCTTGCGATGATTATCATATAATTTCTGTTGAATTACGTTAAGCATGTAATAATTAACAT
GTAATGCATGACGTTATTTATGAGATGGGTTTTTATGATTAGAGTCCCGCAATTATACATTTAATACGCG
ATAGAAAACAAAATATAGCGCGCAAACTAGGATAAATTATCGCGCGCGGTGTCATCTATGTTACTAGATC
CGATGATAAGCTGTCAAACATGAGGGACACGAAGTGGTTTAAACTATCAGTGTTTGACAGGATATATTGG
CGGGTAAACCTAAGAGAAAAGAGCGTTTATTAGAATAATCGGATATTTAAAAGGGCGTGAAAAGGTTTAT
CCGTTCGTCCATTTGTATGTGCCAACCACAGGAACCGTAAAAAGGCCGCGTTGCTGGCGTTTTTCCATAG
GCTCCGCCCCCCTGACGAGCATCACAAAAATCGACGCTCAAGTCAGAGGTGGCGAAACCCGACAGGACTA
TAAAGATACCAGGCGTTTCCCCCTGGAAGCTCCCTCGTGCGCTCTCCTGTTCCGACCCTGCCGCTTACCG
GATACCTGTCCGCCTTTCTCCCTTCGGGAAGCGTGGCGCTTTCTCATAGCTCACGCTGTAGGTATCTCAG
TTCGGTGTAGGTCGTTCGCTCCAAGCTGGGCTGTGTGCACGAACCCCCCGTTCAGCCCGACCGCTGCGCC
TTATCCGGTAACTATCGTCTTGAGTCCAACCCGGTAAGACACGACTTATCGCCACTGGCAGCAGCCACTG
GTAACAGGATTAGCAGAGCGAGGTATGTAGGCGGTGCTACAGAGTTCTTGAAGTGGTGGCCTAACTACGG
CTACACTAGAAGGACAGTATTTGGTATCTGCGCTCTGCTGAAGCCAGTTACCTTCGGAAAAAGAGTTGGT
AGCTCTTGATCCGGCAAACAAACCACCGCTGGTAGCGGTGGTTTTTTTGTTTGCAAGCAGCAGATTACGC
GCAGAAAAAAAGGATCTCAAGAAGATCCTTTGATCTTTTCTACGGGGTCTGACGCTCAGTGGAACGAAAA
CTCACGTTAAGGGATTTTGGTCATGAGATTATCAAAAAGGATCTTCACCTAGATCCTTTTAAATTAAAAA
TGAAGTTTTAAATCAATCTAAAGTATATATGAGTAAACTTGGTCTGACAGCTAAAACAATTCATCCAGTA
AAATATAATCGAATATTATGCGCACCCGTGGCCAGGACCCAACGCTGCCCGAGATGCGCCGCGTGCGGCT
GCTGGAGATGGCGGACGCGATGGATATGTTCTGCCAAGGGTTGGTTTGCGCATTCACAGTTCTCCGCAAG
AATTGATTGGCTCCAATTCTTGGAGTGGTGAATCCGTTAGCGAGGTGCCGCCGGCTTCCATTCAGGTCGA
GGTGGCCCGGCTCCATGCACCGCGACGCAACGCGGGGAGGCAGACAAGGTATAGGGCGGCGCCTACAATC
CATGCCAACCCGTTCCATGTGCTCGCCGAGGCGGCATAAATCGCCGTGACGATCAGCGGTCCAATGATCG
AAGTTAGGCTGGTAAGAGCCGCGAGCGATCCTTGAAGCTGTCCCTGATGGTCGTCATCTACCTGCCTGGA
CAGCATGGCCTGCAACGCGGGCATCCCGATGCCGCCGGAAGCGAGAAGAATCATAATGGGGAAGGCCATC
CAGCCTCGCGTCGCGAACGCC
Features (pLannotate 1.2.2; 37 found; start..end, strand, type, name):
    929..957     -  promoter       tet promoter: E. coli promoter for tetracycline efflux protein gene
    984..1044    -  rep_origin     oriV (fragment): incP origin of replication
   1250..1444    -  rep_origin     pVS1 oriV: origin of replication for the Pseudomonas plasmid pVS1 (Heeb et al., 2000)
   1510..2583    -  CDS            pVS1 RepA: replication protein from the Pseudomonas plasmid pVS1 (Heeb et al., 2000)
   3012..3641    -  CDS            pVS1 StaA: stability protein from the Pseudomonas plasmid pVS1 (Heeb et al., 2000)
   3905..3929    +  misc_feature   LB T-DNA repeat: left border repeat from nopaline C58 T-DNA
   4953..5170    +  CDS            GAL4 DNA binding domain (fragment): DNA binding domain of the GAL4 transcriptional activator; Saccharomyces cerevisiae GAL4 (truncated)
   5181..5414    +  CDS            VP16 AD: transcriptional activation domain of herpes simplex virus protein VP16 (Triezenberg et al., 1988; Cousens et al., 1989); UL48
   5421..6251    +  CDS            Nr3c1 (fragment): GCR_RAT - Also known as Grl. Experimental evidence at protein level: Swiss-Prot protein existence level 1. [Isoform A]: Has transcriptional activation and repression activity. Mediates glucocorticoid-induced apoptosis. Promotes accurate chromosome segregation during mitosis. May act as a tumor suppressor. May play a negative role in adipogenesis through the regulation of lipolytic and antilipogenic gene expression. From Rattus norvegicus (Rat).
   6281..6577    +  terminator     E9 terminator (fragment): terminator and polyadenylation signal from the pea rbcS-E9 gene
   6706..6764    +  terminator     E9 terminator (fragment): terminator and polyadenylation signal from the pea rbcS-E9 gene
   6839..6857    -  misc_feature   MCS (fragment): pUC18/19 multiple cloning site
   6857..6874    +  protein_bind   UAS (fragment): upstream activating sequence mediating Gal4-dependent induction Gal4
   6875..6892    +  protein_bind   UAS (fragment): upstream activating sequence mediating Gal4-dependent induction Gal4
   6893..6911    +  protein_bind   UAS (fragment): upstream activating sequence mediating Gal4-dependent induction Gal4
   6924..6941    +  protein_bind   UAS (fragment): upstream activating sequence mediating Gal4-dependent induction Gal4
   6942..6959    +  protein_bind   UAS (fragment): upstream activating sequence mediating Gal4-dependent induction Gal4
   6960..6978    +  protein_bind   UAS (fragment): upstream activating sequence mediating Gal4-dependent induction Gal4
   6976..7001    +  misc_feature   MCS (fragment): pUC18/19 multiple cloning site
   7025..7071    +  promoter       minimal CaMV 35S promoter: minimal 35S promoter from cauliflower mosaic virus
   7115..7239    +  protein_bind   attR1: mutant version of attR; recombination site for the Gateway® LR reaction LR Clonase™
   7264..7294    +  promoter       lac UV5 promoter: E. coli lac promoter with an "up" mutation
   7318..7347    +  promoter       cat promoter (fragment): promoter of the E. coli cat gene encoding chloramphenicol acetyltransferase
   7348..8007    +  CDS            CmR: chloramphenicol acetyltransferase; cat; confers resistance to chloramphenicol
   8186..8344    +  CDS            ccdA (fragment): CCDA_ECO57 - Also known as H, letA. Experimental evidence at protein level: Swiss-Prot protein existence level 1. Antitoxin component of a type II toxin-antitoxin (TA) system which inhibits the post-segregational killing (PSK) of plasmid-free cells, also referred to as a plasmid addiction system. Binds to and blocks the activity of CcdB; will also remove bound CcdB protein from the CcdB-GyrA complex by forming a CcdA-CcdB complex, a process termed rejuvenation. Functions as a transcriptional corepressor for the ccdAB operon, repression also requires CcdB (By similarity). From Escherichia coli
   8349..8651    +  CDS            ccdB: CCDB_ECOLI - Also known as G, letB, letD. Experimental evidence at protein level: Swiss-Prot protein existence level 1. Toxic component of a type II toxin-antitoxin (TA) system, functioning in plasmid maintainence. Responsible for the post- segregational killing (PSK) of plasmid-free cells, also referred to as a plasmid addiction system. Half-life of over 2 hours. Cell killing by CcdB is accompanied by filamentation, defects in chromosome and plasmid segregation, defects in cell division, formation of anucleate cells, decreased DNA synthesis and plasmid loss. Interferes with the activity of DN
   8695..8819    -  protein_bind   attR2: mutant version of attR; recombination site for the Gateway® LR reaction LR Clonase™
   8827..9546    +  CDS            EGFP: the original enhanced GFP (Yang et al., 1996) mammalian codon-optimized
   9557..9811    +  terminator     E9 terminator (fragment): terminator and polyadenylation signal from the pea rbcS-E9 gene
   9806..10105   +  CDS            IBMP_CSVMV (fragment): Protein inferred from homology: Swiss-Prot protein existence level 3. Enhances the translation of downstream ORFs on polycistronic mRNAs derived from cassava vein mosaic virus. From Cassava vein mosaic virus (CsVMV).
  10343..11833   +  CDS            CYP76AD1: C76AD_BETVU - Also known as Bv2g029890_ucyh From Beta vulgaris (Sugar beet).
  11900..12724   +  CDS            DODA1: DOD1W_BETVU - Experimental evidence at transcript level: Swiss-Prot protein existence level 2. Opens the cyclic ring of dihydroxy-phenylalanine (DOPA) between carbons 4 and 5, thus producing an unstable seco-DOPA that rearranges nonenzymatically to betalamic acid. From Beta vulgaris (Sugar beet).
  14308..14560   +  terminator     NOS terminator: nopaline synthase terminator and poly(A) signal
  14615..14639   +  misc_feature   RB T-DNA repeat: right border repeat from nopaline C58 T-DNA
  14762..15350   -  rep_origin     ori: high-copy-number ColE1/pMB1/pBR322/pUC origin of replication
  15521..15549   -  CDS            KanR (fragment): aminoglycoside phosphotransferase; aphA-3; confers resistance to kanamycin
  15742..881     -  CDS            TcR (across the origin): tetracycline efflux protein; tet; confers resistance to tetracycline
