[The description below was written by a language model from this plasmid's Addgene catalogue record and pLannotate feature annotations shown in this document.]
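Description:
DEXsynth:ccdb-eGFP + RUBY is a Gateway destination vector built on the pICH75322 backbone and organised as an Agrobacterium T-DNA binary plasmid for inducible expression in plants. It carries a high-copy ColE1/pUC-type origin for E. coli and the pVS1 origin with its RepA and StaA functions, which typically support replication and stability in Agrobacterium. The backbone is selected with a tetracycline efflux gene. Chloramphenicol resistance comes from the Gateway cassette, and because the plasmid encodes the CcdB toxin it is propagated in a ccdB-tolerant strain. Only a small remnant of a kanamycin resistance gene is annotated.

Three units lie between the nopaline-type left and right borders. The first encodes a chimeric transcription factor that joins the GAL4 DNA-binding domain, the VP16 activation domain and a fragment of the rat glucocorticoid receptor, and it ends in a pea rbcS-E9 terminator; the feature table does not annotate the promoter driving it. Dexamethasone binding to the receptor portion activates this factor, which then acts on six GAL4 UAS repeats placed upstream of a minimal CaMV 35S promoter. Downstream of that promoter sits the attR1–CmR–ccdB–attR2 cassette, followed by EGFP and another E9 terminator. An LR reaction replaces the cassette with a gene of interest, yielding a dexamethasone-inducible fusion with EGFP at its C terminus.

The third unit is the RUBY betalain reporter. CYP76AD1 and DODA from beet are annotated, followed by an unannotated stretch and a NOS terminator. The cassette is preceded by sequence matching cassava vein mosaic virus, likely its promoter region. RUBY produces a visible red pigment that marks transformed tissue without any need for imaging.
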