Addgene plasmid #233317: DEXsynth:ccdb-eGFP + RUBY
Purpose: GATEWAY compatible vector with a dexamethasone (DEX)-inducible promoter driving in frame epitope fusion of eGFP paired with ccdb selection toxin and RUBY marker
Depositing lab: Thomas Baum. Depositing organization: Iowa State University.
Backbone
  Vector backbone: pICH75322
  Vector type: Gateway destination
Growth in bacteria
  Bacterial resistance: Chloramphenicol and Tetracycline, 25 & 10 μg/mL
  Growth temperature: 37°C
  Growth strain: ccdB Survival
  Copy number: High Copy
Gene/Insert
  Gene/Insert name: DEXsynth:ccdb-eGFP + RUBY
  Species: Other
  Tag / fusion protein: eGFP (C terminal on insert)
  Cloning method: Gateway Cloning
Terms and licenses: Academic/Nonprofit Terms; Industry Terms: Not Available to Industry
Depositor comments: This plasmid contains the Gateway technology from Invitrogen; Invitrogen requires purchasing of Gateway Clonase for carrying out the Gateway recombinational cloning reaction http://www.invitrogen.comPlease note that the full plasmid sequence is provided as a reference only, and may not match the exact sequence of the plasmid.
How to cite: DEXsynth:ccdb-eGFP + RUBY was a gift from Thomas Baum (Addgene plasmid # 233317 ; http://n2t.net/addgene:233317 ; RRID:Addgene_233317)
